LOCUS       Exported 7152 bp ds-DNA circular SYN 13-MAY-2021
DEFINITION  mammalian expression, proximity labelling, mitochondrial
            relocalisation.
ACCESSION   .
VERSION     .
KEYWORDS    JB54
SOURCE      synthetic DNA construct
  ORGANISM  synthetic DNA construct
REFERENCE   1 (bases 1 to 7152)
  AUTHORS   Gillingham AK, Bertram J, Begum F, Munro S
  TITLE     In vivo identification of GTPase interactors by mitochondrial
            relocalization and proximity biotinylation.
  JOURNAL   Elife. 2019 Jul 11;8. pii: 45916. doi: 10.7554/eLife.45916.
  PUBMED    31294692
REFERENCE   2 (bases 1 to 7152)
  AUTHORS   .
  TITLE     Direct Submission
  JOURNAL   Exported May 13, 2021 from SnapGene Server 1.1.58
            http://www.snapgene.com
FEATURES             Location/Qualifiers
     source          1..7152
                     /organism="synthetic DNA construct"
                     /mol_type="other DNA"
     primer_bind     complement(44..63)
                     /label=pRS-marker
                     /note="pRS vectors, use to sequence yeast selectable
                     marker"
     enhancer        235..614
                     /label=CMV enhancer
                     /note="human cytomegalovirus immediate early enhancer"
     promoter        615..818
                     /label=CMV promoter
                     /note="human cytomegalovirus (CMV) immediate early
                     promoter"
     primer_bind     769..789
                     /label=CMV-F
                     /note="Human CMV immediate early promoter, forward primer"
     primer_bind     863..882
                     /label=T7
                     /note="T7 promoter, forward primer"
     promoter        863..881
                     /label=T7 promoter
                     /note="promoter for bacteriophage T7 RNA polymerase"
     CDS             1501..2466
                     /codon_start=1
                     /product="promiscuous R118G mutant of the E. coli biotin
                     protein ligase (Cronan, 2005)"
                     /label=BirA(R118G)
                     /note="also known as BirA* or BioID"
                     /translation="MDKDNTVPLKLIALLANGEFHSGEQLGETLGMSRAAINKHIQTLR
                     DWGVDVFTVPGKGYSLPEPIQLLNAKQILGQLDGGSVAVLPVIDSTNQYLLDRIGELKS
                     GDACIAEYQQAGRGGRGRKWFSPFGANLYLSMFWRLEQGPAAAIGLSLVIGIVMAEVLR
                     KLGADKVRVKWPNDLYLQDRKLAGILVELTGKTGDAAQIVIGAGINMAMRRVEESVVNQ
                     GWITLQEAGINLDRNTLAAMLIRELRAALELFEQEGLAPYLSRWEKLDNFINRPVKLII
                     GDKEIFGISRGIDKQGALLLEQDGIIKPWMGGEISLRSAEK"
     CDS             2497..2523
                     /codon_start=1
                     /product="HA (human influenza hemagglutinin) epitope tag"
                     /label=HA
                     /translation="YPYDVPDYA"
     primer_bind     complement(2743..2760)
                     /label=BGH-rev
                     /note="Bovine growth hormone terminator, reverse primer.
                     Also called BGH reverse"
     polyA_signal    2749..2973
                     /label=bGH poly(A) signal
                     /note="bovine growth hormone polyadenylation signal"
     rep_origin      3019..3447
                     /direction=RIGHT
                     /label=f1 ori
                     /note="f1 bacteriophage origin of replication; arrow
                     indicates direction of (+) strand synthesis"
     primer_bind     complement(3106..3125)
                     /label=F1ori-R
                     /note="F1 origin, reverse primer"
     primer_bind     3316..3337
                     /label=F1ori-F
                     /note="F1 origin, forward primer"
     primer_bind     complement(3456..3476)
                     /label=pBABE 3'
                     /note="SV40 enhancer, reverse primer for pBABE vectors"
     promoter        3461..3790
                     /label=SV40 promoter
                     /note="SV40 enhancer and early promoter"
     rep_origin      3641..3776
                     /label=SV40 ori
                     /note="SV40 origin of replication"
     primer_bind     3703..3722
                     /label=SV40pro-F
                     /note="SV40 promoter/origin, forward primer"
     CDS             3857..4651
                     /codon_start=1
                     /gene="aph(3')-II (or nptII)"
                     /product="aminoglycoside phosphotransferase from Tn5"
                     /label=NeoR/KanR
                     /note="confers resistance to neomycin, kanamycin, and G418
                     (Geneticin(R))"
                     /translation="MIEQDGLHAGSPAAWVERLFGYDWAQQTIGCSDAAVFRLSAQGRP
                     VLFVKTDLSGALNELQDEAARLSWLATTGVPCAAVLDVVTEAGRDWLLLGEVPGQDLLS
                     SHLAPAEKVSIMADAMRRLHTLDPATCPFDHQAKHRIERARTRMEAGLVDQDDLDEEHQ
                     GLAPAELFARLKARMPDGEDLVVTHGDACLPNIMVENGRFSGFIDCGRLGVADRYQDIA
                     LATRDIAEELGGEWADRFLVLYGIAAPDSQRIAFYRLLDEFF"
     primer_bind     complement(3911..3930)
                     /label=Neo-R
                     /note="Neomycin resistance gene, reverse primer"
     primer_bind     4521..4540
                     /label=Neo-F
                     /note="Neomycin resistance gene, forward primer"
     polyA_signal    4825..4946
                     /label=SV40 poly(A) signal
                     /note="SV40 polyadenylation signal"
     primer_bind     complement(4862..4881)
                     /label=SV40pA-R
                     /note="SV40 polyA, reverse primer"
     primer_bind     4916..4935
                     /label=EBV-rev
                     /note="SV40 polyA terminator, reverse primer"
     primer_bind     complement(4995..5011)
                     /label=M13 rev
                     /note="common sequencing primer, one of multiple similar
                     variants"
     primer_bind     complement(4995..5011)
                     /label=M13 Reverse
                     /note="In lacZ gene. Also called M13-rev"
     primer_bind     complement(5008..5030)
                     /label=M13/pUC Reverse
                     /note="In lacZ gene"
     protein_bind    5019..5035
                     /label=lac operator
                     /bound_moiety="lac repressor encoded by lacI"
                     /note="The lac repressor binds to the lac operator to
                     inhibit transcription in E. coli. This inhibition can be
                     relieved by adding lactose or
                     isopropyl-beta-D-thiogalactopyranoside (IPTG)."
     promoter        complement(5043..5073)
                     /label=lac promoter
                     /note="promoter for the E. coli lac operon"
     protein_bind    5088..5109
                     /label=CAP binding site
                     /bound_moiety="E. coli catabolite activator protein"
                     /note="CAP binding activates transcription in the presence
                     of cAMP."
     primer_bind     complement(5226..5243)
                     /label=L4440
                     /note="L4440 vector, forward primer"
     rep_origin      complement(5397..5985)
                     /direction=LEFT
                     /label=ori
                     /note="high-copy-number ColE1/pMB1/pBR322/pUC origin of
                     replication"
     primer_bind     complement(5477..5496)
                     /label=pBR322ori-F
                     /note="pBR322 origin, forward primer"
     CDS             complement(6156..7016)
                     /codon_start=1
                     /gene="bla"
                     /product="beta-lactamase"
                     /label=AmpR
                     /note="confers resistance to ampicillin, carbenicillin, and
                     related antibiotics"
                     /translation="MSIQHFRVALIPFFAAFCLPVFAHPETLVKVKDAEDQLGARVGYI
                     ELDLNSGKILESFRPEERFPMMSTFKVLLCGAVLSRIDAGQEQLGRRIHYSQNDLVEYS
                     PVTEKHLTDGMTVRELCSAAITMSDNTAANLLLTTIGGPKELTAFLHNMGDHVTRLDRW
                     EPELNEAIPNDERDTTMPVAMATTLRKLLTGELLTLASRQQLIDWMEADKVAGPLLRSA
                     LPAGWFIADKSGAGERGSRGIIAALGPDGKPSRIVVIYTTGSQATMDERNRQIAEIGAS
                     LIKHW"
     primer_bind     6779..6798
                     /label=Amp-R
                     /note="Ampicillin resistance gene, reverse primer"
     promoter        complement(7017..7121)
                     /gene="bla"
                     /label=AmpR promoter
ORIGIN
        1 gacggatcgg gagatctccc gatcccctat ggtgcactct cagtacaatc tgctctgatg
       61 ccgcatagtt aagccagtat ctgctccctg cttgtgtgtt ggaggtcgct gagtagtgcg
      121 cgagcaaaat ttaagctaca acaaggcaag gcttgaccga caattgcatg aagaatctgc
      181 ttagggttag gcgttttgcg ctgcttcgcg atgtacgggc cagatatacg cgttgacatt
      241 gattattgac tagttattaa tagtaatcaa ttacggggtc attagttcat agcccatata
      301 tggagttccg cgttacataa cttacggtaa atggcccgcc tggctgaccg cccaacgacc
      361 cccgcccatt gacgtcaata atgacgtatg ttcccatagt aacgccaata gggactttcc
      421 attgacgtca atgggtggag tatttacggt aaactgccca cttggcagta catcaagtgt
      481 atcatatgcc aagtacgccc cctattgacg tcaatgacgg taaatggccc gcctggcatt
      541 atgcccagta catgacctta tgggactttc ctacttggca gtacatctac gtattagtca
      601 tcgctattac catggtgatg cggttttggc agtacatcaa tgggcgtgga tagcggtttg
      661 actcacgggg atttccaagt ctccacccca ttgacgtcaa tgggagtttg ttttggcacc
      721 aaaatcaacg ggactttcca aaatgtcgta acaactccgc cccattgacg caaatgggcg
      781 gtaggcgtgt acggtgggag gtctatataa gcagagctct ctggctaact agagaaccca
      841 ctgcttactg gcttatcgaa attaatacga ctcactatag ggagacccaa gctggctagc
      901 aagcttaccg gtatgcaggc catcaagtgt gtggtggtgg gagacggagc tgtaggtaaa
      961 aattgcctac tgatcagtta cacaaccaat gcatttcctg gagaatatat ccctactgtc
     1021 tttgacaatt attctgccaa tgttatggta gatggaaaac cggtgaatct gggcttatgg
     1081 gatacagctg gacaagaaga ttatgacaga ttacgccccc tatcctatcc gcaaacagat
     1141 gtgttcttaa tttgcttttc ccttgtgagt cctgcatcat ttgaaaatgt ccgtgcaaag
     1201 tggtatcctg aggtgcggca ccactgtccc aacactccca tcatcctagt gggaactaaa
     1261 cttgatctta gggatgataa agacacgatc gagaaactga aggagaagaa gctgactccc
     1321 atcacctatc cgcagggtct agccatggct aaggagattg gtgctgtaaa atacctggag
     1381 tgctcggcgc tcacacagcg aggcctcaag acagtgtttg acgaagcgat ccgagcagtc
     1441 ctctgcccgc ctcccgtgaa gaagaggaag agaaaagaat tcggagccgg agctggtacc
     1501 atggacaagg acaacaccgt gcccctgaag ctgatcgccc tgctggccaa cggcgagttc
     1561 cactctggcg agcagctggg agagaccctg ggaatgagca gagccgccat caacaagcac
     1621 atccagacac tgagagactg gggagtggac gtgttcaccg tgcctggcaa gggctacagc
     1681 ctgcctgagc ctatccagct gctgaacgcc aagcagatcc tgggacagct ggatggcgga
     1741 agcgtggccg tgctgcctgt gatcgactcc accaatcagt acctgctgga cagaatcgga
     1801 gagctgaagt ccggcgacgc ctgcatcgcc gagtaccagc aggctggcag aggaggcaga
     1861 ggacggaagt ggttcagccc attcggagcc aacctgtacc tgtccatgtt ctggagactg
     1921 gagcagggac ctgctgctgc catcggactg agtctggtga tcggaatcgt gatggccgag
     1981 gtgctgagaa agctgggagc cgacaaggtg agagtgaagt ggcctaatga cctgtacctc
     2041 caggaccgca agctggctgg catcctggtg gagctgacag gcaagacagg cgatgccgct
     2101 cagatcgtga tcggagccgg aatcaacatg gccatgagaa gagtggagga gagcgtggtg
     2161 aaccagggct ggatcaccct gcaggaggct ggcatcaacc tggaccggaa caccctggcc
     2221 gccatgctga tcagagagct gagagccgct ctggagctgt tcgagcagga gggactggct
     2281 ccttacctga gcagatggga gaagctggac aacttcatca acagacctgt gaagctgatc
     2341 atcggcgaca aggaaatctt cggcatctcc agaggaatcg acaagcaggg agctctgctg
     2401 ctggagcagg acggaatcat caagccctgg atgggcggag aaatctccct gagaagcgca
     2461 gagaagggat ccgtcgacgg agccggtgct ggcgcatacc cctacgacgt gcccgactac
     2521 gcaggctccg cagttccagc ggtagaaatc acccacacct tctgggaaag gaacctgccc
     2581 tctgtttctg gcctgctgaa gatcattgga ttttccacat cagtaactgc cctggggttt
     2641 gtgctgtaca aatacaagct cctgccacgg tcttgacccg gggatatcca gcacagtggc
     2701 ggccgctcga gtctagaggg cccgtttaaa cccgctgatc agcctcgact gtgccttcta
     2761 gttgccagcc atctgttgtt tgcccctccc ccgtgccttc cttgaccctg gaaggtgcca
     2821 ctcccactgt cctttcctaa taaaatgagg aaattgcatc gcattgtctg agtaggtgtc
     2881 attctattct ggggggtggg gtggggcagg acagcaaggg ggaggattgg gaagacaata
     2941 gcaggcatgc tggggatgcg gtgggctcta tggcttctga ggcggaaaga accagctggg
     3001 gctctagggg gtatccccnn nnnnnnnnnn nnnnnnnnnn nnnnnnnnnn nnnnnnnnnn
     3061 nnnnnnnnnn nnnnnnnnnn nnnnnnnnnn nnnnnnnnnn nnnnnnnnnn nnnnnnnnnn
     3121 nnnnnnnnnn nnnnnnnnnn nncnnnnnnn nnnnnnnnnn nnnnnnnnnn nnnnnnnnnn
     3181 nnnnnnnnnn nnnnnnnnnn nnnnnnnnnn nnnnnnnnnn nnnnnnnnnn nnnnannnnn
     3241 nnnnnnnnnn nnnnnnnnnn nnnnnnnnnn nnnnnnnnnn nnnncctttg acgttggagt
     3301 ccacgttctt taatagtgga ctcttgttcc aaactggaac aacactcaac cctatctcgg
     3361 tctattcttt tgatttataa gggattttgc cgatttcggc ctattggtta aaaaatgagc
     3421 tgatttaaca aaaatttaac gcgaattaat tctgtggaat gtgtgtcagt tagggtgtgg
     3481 aaagtcccca ggctccccag caggcagaag tatgcaaagc atgcatctca attagtcagc
     3541 aaccaggtgt ggaaagtccc caggctcccc agcaggcaga agtatgcaaa gcatgcatct
     3601 caattagtca gcaaccatag tcccgcccct aactccgccc atcccgcccc taactccgcc
     3661 cagttccgcc cattctccgc cccatggctg actaattttt tttatttatg cagaggccga
     3721 ggccgcctct gcctctgagc tattccagaa gtagtgagga ggcttttttg gaggcctagg
     3781 cttttgcaaa aagctcccgg gagcttgtat atccattttc ggatctgatc aagagacagg
     3841 atgaggatcg tttcgcatga ttgaacaaga tggattgcac gcaggttctc cggccgcttg
     3901 ggtggagagg ctattcggct atgactgggc acaacagaca atcggctgct ctgatgccgc
     3961 cgtgttccgg ctgtcagcgc aggggcgccc ggttcttttt gtcaagaccg acctgtccgg
     4021 tgccctgaat gaactgcagg acgaggcagc gcggctatcg tggctggcca cgacgggcgt
     4081 tccttgcgca gctgtgctcg acgttgtcac tgaagcggga agggactggc tgctattggg
     4141 cgaagtgccg gggcaggatc tcctgtcatc tcaccttgct cctgccgaga aagtatccat
     4201 catggctgat gcaatgcggc ggctgcatac gcttgatccg gctacctgcc cattcgacca
     4261 ccaagcgaaa catcgcatcg agcgagcacg tactcggatg gaagccggtc ttgtcgatca
     4321 ggatgatctg gacgaagagc atcaggggct cgcgccagcc gaactgttcg ccaggctcaa
     4381 ggcgcgcatg cccgacggcg aggatctcgt cgtgacccat ggcgatgcct gcttgccgaa
     4441 tatcatggtg gaaaatggcc gcttttctgg attcatcgac tgtggccggc tgggtgtggc
     4501 ggaccgctat caggacatag cgttggctac ccgtgatatt gctgaagagc ttggcggcga
     4561 atgggctgac cgcttcctcg tgctttacgg tatcgccgct cccgattcgc agcgcatcgc
     4621 cttctatcgc cttcttgacg agttcttctg agcgggactc tggggttcga aatgaccgac
     4681 caagcgacgc ccaacctgcc atcacgagat ttcgattcca ccgccgcctt ctatgaaagg
     4741 ttgggcttcg gaatcgtttt ccgggacgcc ggctggatga tcctccagcg cggggatctc
     4801 atgctggagt tcttcgccca ccccaacttg tttattgcag cttataatgg ttacaaataa
     4861 agcaatagca tcacaaattt cacaaataaa gcattttttt cactgcattc tagttgtggt
     4921 ttgtccaaac tcatcaatgt atcttatcat gtctgtatac cgtcgacctc tagctagagc
     4981 ttggcgtaat catggtcata gctgtttcct gtgtgaaatt gttatccgct cacaattcca
     5041 cacaacatac gagccggaag cataaagtgt aaagcctggg gtgcctaatg agtgagctaa
     5101 ctcacattaa ttgcgttgcg ctcactgccc gctttccagt cgggaaacct gtcgtgccag
     5161 ctgcattaat gaatcggcca acgcgcgggg agaggcggtt tgcgtattgg gcgctcttcc
     5221 gcttcctcgc tcactgactc gctgcgctcg gtcgttcggc tgcggcgagc ggtatcagct
     5281 cactcaaagg cggtaatacg gttatccaca gaatcagggg ataacgcagg aaagaacatg
     5341 tgagcaaaag gccagcaaaa ggccaggaac cgtaaaaagg ccgcgttgct ggcgtttttc
     5401 cataggctcc gcccccctga cgagcatcac aaaaatcgac gctcaagtca gaggtggcga
     5461 aacccgacag gactataaag ataccaggcg tttccccctg gaagctccct cgtgcgctct
     5521 cctgttccga ccctgccgct taccggatac ctgtccgcct ttctcccttc gggaagcgtg
     5581 gcgctttctc atagctcacg ctgtaggtat ctcagttcgg tgtaggtcgt tcgctccaag
     5641 ctgggctgtg tgcacgaacc ccccgttcag cccgaccgct gcgccttatc cggtaactat
     5701 cgtcttgagt ccaacccggt aagacacgac ttatcgccac tggcagcagc cactggtaac
     5761 aggattagca gagcgaggta tgtaggcggt gctacagagt tcttgaagtg gtggcctaac
     5821 tacggctaca ctagaagaac agtatttggt atctgcgctc tgctgaagcc agttaccttc
     5881 ggaaaaagag ttggtagctc ttgatccggc aaacaaacca ccgctggtag cggtggtttt
     5941 tttgtttgca agcagcagat tacgcgcaga aaaaaaggat ctcaagaaga tcctttgatc
     6001 ttttctacgg ggtctgacgc tcagtggaac gaaaactcac gttaagggat tttggtcatg
     6061 agattatcaa aaaggatctt cacctagatc cttttaaatt aaaaatgaag ttttaaatca
     6121 atctaaagta tatatgagta aacttggtct gacagttacc aatgcttaat cagtgaggca
     6181 cctatctcag cgatctgtct atttcgttca tccatagttg cctgactccc cgtcgtgtag
     6241 ataactacga tacgggaggg cttaccatct ggccccagtg ctgcaatgat accgcgagac
     6301 ccacgctcac cggctccaga tttatcagca ataaaccagc cagccggaag ggccgagcgc
     6361 agaagtggtc ctgcaacttt atccgcctcc atccagtcta ttaattgttg ccgggaagct
     6421 agagtaagta gttcgccagt taatagtttg cgcaacgttg ttgccattgc tacaggcatc
     6481 gtggtgtcac gctcgtcgtt tggtatggct tcattcagct ccggttccca acgatcaagg
     6541 cgagttacat gatcccccat gttgtgcaaa aaagcggtta gctccttcgg tcctccgatc
     6601 gttgtcagaa gtaagttggc cgcagtgtta tcactcatgg ttatggcagc actgcataat
     6661 tctcttactg tcatgccatc cgtaagatgc ttttctgtga ctggtgagta ctcaaccaag
     6721 tcattctgag aatagtgtat gcggcgaccg agttgctctt gcccggcgtc aatacgggat
     6781 aataccgcgc cacatagcag aactttaaaa gtgctcatca ttggaaaacg ttcttcgggg
     6841 cgaaaactct caaggatctt accgctgttg agatccagtt cgatgtaacc cactcgtgca
     6901 cccaactgat cttcagcatc ttttactttc accagcgttt ctgggtgagc aaaaacagga
     6961 aggcaaaatg ccgcaaaaaa gggaataagg gcgacacgga aatgttgaat actcatactc
     7021 ttcctttttc aatattattg aagcatttat cagggttatt gtctcatgag cggatacata
     7081 tttgaatgta tttagaaaaa taaacaaata ggggttccgc gcacatttcc ccgaaaagtg
     7141 ccacctgacg tc
//
