LOCUS       Exported 7149 bp ds-DNA circular SYN 17-MAY-2017
DEFINITION  synthetic circular DNA
ACCESSION   .
VERSION     .
KEYWORDS    .
SOURCE      synthetic DNA construct
  ORGANISM  synthetic DNA construct
REFERENCE   1 (bases 1 to 7149)
  AUTHORS   MRC LMB
  TITLE     Direct Submission
  JOURNAL   Exported Wednesday, Jun 19, 2019 from SnapGene Viewer 4.3.8
            https://www.snapgene.com
FEATURES             Location/Qualifiers
     source          1..7149
                     /organism="synthetic DNA construct"
                     /mol_type="other DNA"
     enhancer        235..614
                     /label=CMV enhancer
                     /note="human cytomegalovirus immediate early enhancer"
     promoter        615..818
                     /label=CMV promoter
                     /note="human cytomegalovirus (CMV) immediate early
                     promoter"
     promoter        863..881
                     /label=T7 promoter
                     /note="promoter for bacteriophage T7 RNA polymerase"
     primer_bind     907..932
                     /label=JBPR62
     CDS             913..1476
                     /codon_start=1
                     /label=Rac1 WT
                     /translation="MQAIKCVVVGDGAVGKNCLLISYTTNAFPGEYIPTVFDNYSANVM
                     VDGKPVNLGLWDTAGQEDYDRLRPLSYPQTDVFLICFSLVSPASFENVRAKWYPEVRHH
                     CPNTPIILVGTKLDLRDDKDTIEKLKEKKLTPITYPQGLAMAKEIGAVKYLECSALTQR
                     GLKTVFDEAIRAVLCPPPVKKRKRK"
     primer_bind     937..987
                     /label=JBPR60
     primer_bind     complement(937..987)
                     /label=JBPR61
     primer_bind     complement(1457..1483)
                     /label=JBPR63
     CDS             1501..2466
                     /codon_start=1
                     /label=BirA*
                     /translation="MDKDNTVPLKLIALLANGEFHSGEQLGETLGMSRAAINKHIQTLR
                     DWGVDVFTVPGKGYSLPEPIQLLNAKQILGQLDGGSVAVLPVIDSTNQYLLDRIGELKS
                     GDACIAEYQQAGRGGRGRKWFSPFGANLYLSMFWRLEQGPAAAIGLSLVIGIVMAEVLR
                     KLGADKVRVKWPNDLYLQDRKLAGILVELTGKTGDAAQIVIGAGINMAMRRVEESVVNQ
                     GWITLQEAGINLDRNTLAAMLIRELRAALELFEQEGLAPYLSRWEKLDNFINRPVKLII
                     GDKEIFGISRGIDKQGALLLEQDGIIKPWMGGEISLRSAEK"
     primer_bind     1501..1521
                     /label=JBPR1
     primer_bind     2425..2446
                     /label=JBPR3
     primer_bind     complement(2443..2466)
                     /label=JBPR6
     primer_bind     complement(2449..2466)
                     /label=JBPR2
     CDS             2497..2523
                     /codon_start=1
                     /product="HA (human influenza hemagglutinin) epitope tag"
                     /label=HA
                     /translation="YPYDVPDYA"
     polyA_signal    2749..2973
                     /label=bGH poly(A) signal
                     /note="bovine growth hormone polyadenylation signal"
     rep_origin      3019..3447
                     /direction=RIGHT
                     /label=f1 ori
                     /note="f1 bacteriophage origin of replication; arrow
                     indicates direction of (+) strand synthesis"
     promoter        3461..3790
                     /label=SV40 promoter
                     /note="SV40 enhancer and early promoter"
     rep_origin      3641..3776
                     /label=SV40 ori
                     /note="SV40 origin of replication"
     CDS             3857..4651
                     /codon_start=1
                     /gene="aph(3')-II (or nptII)"
                     /product="aminoglycoside phosphotransferase from Tn5"
                     /label=NeoR/KanR
                     /note="confers resistance to neomycin, kanamycin, and G418
                     (Geneticin(R))"
                     /translation="MIEQDGLHAGSPAAWVERLFGYDWAQQTIGCSDAAVFRLSAQGRP
                     VLFVKTDLSGALNELQDEAARLSWLATTGVPCAAVLDVVTEAGRDWLLLGEVPGQDLLS
                     SHLAPAEKVSIMADAMRRLHTLDPATCPFDHQAKHRIERARTRMEAGLVDQDDLDEEHQ
                     GLAPAELFARLKARMPDGEDLVVTHGDACLPNIMVENGRFSGFIDCGRLGVADRYQDIA
                     LATRDIAEELGGEWADRFLVLYGIAAPDSQRIAFYRLLDEFF"
     polyA_signal    4825..4946
                     /label=SV40 poly(A) signal
                     /note="SV40 polyadenylation signal"
     primer_bind     complement(4995..5011)
                     /label=M13 rev
                     /note="common sequencing primer, one of multiple similar
                     variants"
     protein_bind    5019..5035
                     /label=lac operator
                     /bound_moiety="lac repressor encoded by lacI"
                     /note="The lac repressor binds to the lac operator to
                     inhibit transcription in E. coli. This inhibition can be
                     relieved by adding lactose or
                     isopropyl-beta-D-thiogalactopyranoside (IPTG)."
     promoter        complement(5043..5073)
                     /label=lac promoter
                     /note="promoter for the E. coli lac operon"
     protein_bind    5088..5109
                     /label=CAP binding site
                     /bound_moiety="E. coli catabolite activator protein"
                     /note="CAP binding activates transcription in the presence
                     of cAMP."
     rep_origin      complement(5397..5982)
                     /direction=LEFT
                     /label=ori
                     /note="high-copy-number ColE1/pMB1/pBR322/pUC origin of
                     replication"
     CDS             complement(6153..7013)
                     /codon_start=1
                     /gene="bla"
                     /product="beta-lactamase"
                     /label=AmpR
                     /note="confers resistance to ampicillin, carbenicillin, and
                     related antibiotics"
                     /translation="MSIQHFRVALIPFFAAFCLPVFAHPETLVKVKDAEDQLGARVGYI
                     ELDLNSGKILESFRPEERFPMMSTFKVLLCGAVLSRIDAGQEQLGRRIHYSQNDLVEYS
                     PVTEKHLTDGMTVRELCSAAITMSDNTAANLLLTTIGGPKELTAFLHNMGDHVTRLDRW
                     EPELNEAIPNDERDTTMPVAMATTLRKLLTGELLTLASRQQLIDWMEADKVAGPLLRSA
                     LPAGWFIADKSGAGERGSRGIIAALGPDGKPSRIVVIYTTGSQATMDERNRQIAEIGAS
                     LIKHW"
     promoter        complement(7014..7118)
                     /gene="bla"
                     /label=AmpR promoter
ORIGIN
        1 gacggatcgg gagatctccc gatcccctat ggtgcactct cagtacaatc tgctctgatg
       61 ccgcatagtt aagccagtat ctgctccctg cttgtgtgtt ggaggtcgct gagtagtgcg
      121 cgagcaaaat ttaagctaca acaaggcaag gcttgaccga caattgcatg aagaatctgc
      181 ttagggttag gcgttttgcg ctgcttcgcg atgtacgggc cagatatacg cgttgacatt
      241 gattattgac tagttattaa tagtaatcaa ttacggggtc attagttcat agcccatata
      301 tggagttccg cgttacataa cttacggtaa atggcccgcc tggctgaccg cccaacgacc
      361 cccgcccatt gacgtcaata atgacgtatg ttcccatagt aacgccaata gggactttcc
      421 attgacgtca atgggtggag tatttacggt aaactgccca cttggcagta catcaagtgt
      481 atcatatgcc aagtacgccc cctattgacg tcaatgacgg taaatggccc gcctggcatt
      541 atgcccagta catgacctta tgggactttc ctacttggca gtacatctac gtattagtca
      601 tcgctattac catggtgatg cggttttggc agtacatcaa tgggcgtgga tagcggtttg
      661 actcacgggg atttccaagt ctccacccca ttgacgtcaa tgggagtttg ttttggcacc
      721 aaaatcaacg ggactttcca aaatgtcgta acaactccgc cccattgacg caaatgggcg
      781 gtaggcgtgt acggtgggag gtctatataa gcagagctct ctggctaact agagaaccca
      841 ctgcttactg gcttatcgaa attaatacga ctcactatag ggagacccaa gctggctagc
      901 aagcttaccg gtatgcaggc catcaagtgt gtggtggtgg gagacggagc tgtaggtaaa
      961 aattgcctac tgatcagtta cacaaccaat gcatttcctg gagaatatat ccctactgtc
     1021 tttgacaatt attctgccaa tgttatggta gatggaaaac cggtgaatct gggcttatgg
     1081 gatacagctg gacaagaaga ttatgacaga ttacgccccc tatcctatcc gcaaacagat
     1141 gtgttcttaa tttgcttttc ccttgtgagt cctgcatcat ttgaaaatgt ccgtgcaaag
     1201 tggtatcctg aggtgcggca ccactgtccc aacactccca tcatcctagt gggaactaaa
     1261 cttgatctta gggatgataa agacacgatc gagaaactga aggagaagaa gctgactccc
     1321 atcacctatc cgcagggtct agccatggct aaggagattg gtgctgtaaa atacctggag
     1381 tgctcggcgc tcacacagcg aggcctcaag acagtgtttg acgaagcgat ccgagcagtc
     1441 ctctgcccgc ctcccgtgaa gaagaggaag agaaaagaat tcggagccgg agctggtacc
     1501 atggacaagg acaacaccgt gcccctgaag ctgatcgccc tgctggccaa cggcgagttc
     1561 cactctggcg agcagctggg agagaccctg ggaatgagca gagccgccat caacaagcac
     1621 atccagacac tgagagactg gggagtggac gtgttcaccg tgcctggcaa gggctacagc
     1681 ctgcctgagc ctatccagct gctgaacgcc aagcagatcc tgggacagct ggatggcgga
     1741 agcgtggccg tgctgcctgt gatcgactcc accaatcagt acctgctgga cagaatcgga
     1801 gagctgaagt ccggcgacgc ctgcatcgcc gagtaccagc aggctggcag aggaggcaga
     1861 ggacggaagt ggttcagccc attcggagcc aacctgtacc tgtccatgtt ctggagactg
     1921 gagcagggac ctgctgctgc catcggactg agtctggtga tcggaatcgt gatggccgag
     1981 gtgctgagaa agctgggagc cgacaaggtg agagtgaagt ggcctaatga cctgtacctc
     2041 caggaccgca agctggctgg catcctggtg gagctgacag gcaagacagg cgatgccgct
     2101 cagatcgtga tcggagccgg aatcaacatg gccatgagaa gagtggagga gagcgtggtg
     2161 aaccagggct ggatcaccct gcaggaggct ggcatcaacc tggaccggaa caccctggcc
     2221 gccatgctga tcagagagct gagagccgct ctggagctgt tcgagcagga gggactggct
     2281 ccttacctga gcagatggga gaagctggac aacttcatca acagacctgt gaagctgatc
     2341 atcggcgaca aggaaatctt cggcatctcc agaggaatcg acaagcaggg agctctgctg
     2401 ctggagcagg acggaatcat caagccctgg atgggcggag aaatctccct gagaagcgca
     2461 gagaagggat ccgtcgacgg agccggtgct ggcgcatacc cctacgacgt gcccgactac
     2521 gcaggctccg cagttccagc ggtagaaatc acccacacct tctgggaaag gaacctgccc
     2581 tctgtttctg gcctgctgaa gatcattgga ttttccacat cagtaactgc cctggggttt
     2641 gtgctgtaca aatacaagct cctgccacgg tcttgacccg gggatatcca gcacagtggc
     2701 ggccgctcga gtctagaggg cccgtttaaa cccgctgatc agcctcgact gtgccttcta
     2761 gttgccagcc atctgttgtt tgcccctccc ccgtgccttc cttgaccctg gaaggtgcca
     2821 ctcccactgt cctttcctaa taaaatgagg aaattgcatc gcattgtctg agtaggtgtc
     2881 attctattct ggggggtggg gtggggcagg acagcaaggg ggaggattgg gaagacaata
     2941 gcaggcatgc tggggatgcg gtgggctcta tggcttctga ggcggaaaga accagctggg
     3001 gctctagggg gtatccccnn nnnnnnnnnn nnnnnnnnnn nnnnnnnnnn nnnnnnnnnn
     3061 nnnnnnnnnn nnnnnnnnnn nnnnnnnnnn nnnnnnnnnn nnnnnnnnnn nnnnnnnnnn
     3121 nnnnnnnnnn nnnnnnnnnn nncnnnnnnn nnnnnnnnnn nnnnnnnnnn nnnnnnnnnn
     3181 nnnnnnnnnn nnnnnnnnnn nnnnnnnnnn nnnnnnnnnn nnnnnnnnnn nnnnannnnn
     3241 nnnnnnnnnn nnnnnnnnnn nnnnnnnnnn nnnnnnnnnn nnnncctttg acgttggagt
     3301 ccacgttctt taatagtgga ctcttgttcc aaactggaac aacactcaac cctatctcgg
     3361 tctattcttt tgatttataa gggattttgc cgatttcggc ctattggtta aaaaatgagc
     3421 tgatttaaca aaaatttaac gcgaattaat tctgtggaat gtgtgtcagt tagggtgtgg
     3481 aaagtcccca ggctccccag caggcagaag tatgcaaagc atgcatctca attagtcagc
     3541 aaccaggtgt ggaaagtccc caggctcccc agcaggcaga agtatgcaaa gcatgcatct
     3601 caattagtca gcaaccatag tcccgcccct aactccgccc atcccgcccc taactccgcc
     3661 cagttccgcc cattctccgc cccatggctg actaattttt tttatttatg cagaggccga
     3721 ggccgcctct gcctctgagc tattccagaa gtagtgagga ggcttttttg gaggcctagg
     3781 cttttgcaaa aagctcccgg gagcttgtat atccattttc ggatctgatc aagagacagg
     3841 atgaggatcg tttcgcatga ttgaacaaga tggattgcac gcaggttctc cggccgcttg
     3901 ggtggagagg ctattcggct atgactgggc acaacagaca atcggctgct ctgatgccgc
     3961 cgtgttccgg ctgtcagcgc aggggcgccc ggttcttttt gtcaagaccg acctgtccgg
     4021 tgccctgaat gaactgcagg acgaggcagc gcggctatcg tggctggcca cgacgggcgt
     4081 tccttgcgca gctgtgctcg acgttgtcac tgaagcggga agggactggc tgctattggg
     4141 cgaagtgccg gggcaggatc tcctgtcatc tcaccttgct cctgccgaga aagtatccat
     4201 catggctgat gcaatgcggc ggctgcatac gcttgatccg gctacctgcc cattcgacca
     4261 ccaagcgaaa catcgcatcg agcgagcacg tactcggatg gaagccggtc ttgtcgatca
     4321 ggatgatctg gacgaagagc atcaggggct cgcgccagcc gaactgttcg ccaggctcaa
     4381 ggcgcgcatg cccgacggcg aggatctcgt cgtgacccat ggcgatgcct gcttgccgaa
     4441 tatcatggtg gaaaatggcc gcttttctgg attcatcgac tgtggccggc tgggtgtggc
     4501 ggaccgctat caggacatag cgttggctac ccgtgatatt gctgaagagc ttggcggcga
     4561 atgggctgac cgcttcctcg tgctttacgg tatcgccgct cccgattcgc agcgcatcgc
     4621 cttctatcgc cttcttgacg agttcttctg agcgggactc tggggttcga aatgaccgac
     4681 caagcgacgc ccaacctgcc atcacgagat ttcgattcca ccgccgcctt ctatgaaagg
     4741 ttgggcttcg gaatcgtttt ccgggacgcc ggctggatga tcctccagcg cggggatctc
     4801 atgctggagt tcttcgccca ccccaacttg tttattgcag cttataatgg ttacaaataa
     4861 agcaatagca tcacaaattt cacaaataaa gcattttttt cactgcattc tagttgtggt
     4921 ttgtccaaac tcatcaatgt atcttatcat gtctgtatac cgtcgacctc tagctagagc
     4981 ttggcgtaat catggtcata gctgtttcct gtgtgaaatt gttatccgct cacaattcca
     5041 cacaacatac gagccggaag cataaagtgt aaagcctggg gtgcctaatg agtgagctaa
     5101 ctcacattaa ttgcgttgcg ctcactgccc gctttccagt cgggaaacct gtcgtgccag
     5161 ctgcattaat gaatcggcca acgcgcgggg agaggcggtt tgcgtattgg gcgctcttcc
     5221 gcttcctcgc tcactgactc gctgcgctcg gtcgttcggc tgcggcgagc ggtatcagct
     5281 cactcaaagg cggtaatacg gttatccaca gaatcagggg ataacgcagg aaagaacatg
     5341 tgagcaaaag gccagcaaaa ggccaggaac cgtaaaaagg ccgcgttgct ggcgtttttc
     5401 cataggctcc gcccccctga cgagcatcac aaaaatcgac gctcaagtca gaggtggcga
     5461 aacccgacag gactataaag ataccaggcg tttccccctg gaagctccct cgtgcgctct
     5521 cctgttccga ccctgccgct taccggatac ctgtccgcct ttctcccttc gggaagcgtg
     5581 gcgctttctc atagctcacg ctgtaggtat ctcagttcgg tgtaggtcgt tcgctccaag
     5641 ctgggctgtg tgcacgaacc ccccgttcag cccgaccgct gcgccttatc cggtaactat
     5701 cgtcttgagt ccaacccggt aagacacgac ttatcgccac tggcagcagc cactggtaac
     5761 aggattagca gagcgaggta tgtaggcggt gctacagagt tcttgaagtg gtggcctaac
     5821 tacggctaca ctagaagaac agtatttggt atctgcgctc tgctgaagcc agttaccttc
     5881 ggaaaaagag ttggtagctc ttgatccggc aaacaaacca ccgctggtag cggttttttt
     5941 gtttgcaagc agcagattac gcgcagaaaa aaaggatctc aagaagatcc tttgatcttt
     6001 tctacggggt ctgacgctca gtggaacgaa aactcacgtt aagggatttt ggtcatgaga
     6061 ttatcaaaaa ggatcttcac ctagatcctt ttaaattaaa aatgaagttt taaatcaatc
     6121 taaagtatat atgagtaaac ttggtctgac agttaccaat gcttaatcag tgaggcacct
     6181 atctcagcga tctgtctatt tcgttcatcc atagttgcct gactccccgt cgtgtagata
     6241 actacgatac gggagggctt accatctggc cccagtgctg caatgatacc gcgagaccca
     6301 cgctcaccgg ctccagattt atcagcaata aaccagccag ccggaagggc cgagcgcaga
     6361 agtggtcctg caactttatc cgcctccatc cagtctatta attgttgccg ggaagctaga
     6421 gtaagtagtt cgccagttaa tagtttgcgc aacgttgttg ccattgctac aggcatcgtg
     6481 gtgtcacgct cgtcgtttgg tatggcttca ttcagctccg gttcccaacg atcaaggcga
     6541 gttacatgat cccccatgtt gtgcaaaaaa gcggttagct ccttcggtcc tccgatcgtt
     6601 gtcagaagta agttggccgc agtgttatca ctcatggtta tggcagcact gcataattct
     6661 cttactgtca tgccatccgt aagatgcttt tctgtgactg gtgagtactc aaccaagtca
     6721 ttctgagaat agtgtatgcg gcgaccgagt tgctcttgcc cggcgtcaat acgggataat
     6781 accgcgccac atagcagaac tttaaaagtg ctcatcattg gaaaacgttc ttcggggcga
     6841 aaactctcaa ggatcttacc gctgttgaga tccagttcga tgtaacccac tcgtgcaccc
     6901 aactgatctt cagcatcttt tactttcacc agcgtttctg ggtgagcaaa aacaggaagg
     6961 caaaatgccg caaaaaaggg aataagggcg acacggaaat gttgaatact catactcttc
     7021 ctttttcaat attattgaag catttatcag ggttattgtc tcatgagcgg atacatattt
     7081 gaatgtattt agaaaaataa acaaataggg gttccgcgca catttccccg aaaagtgcca
     7141 cctgacgtc
//
